>Addgene plasmid #168363 | pTL247 | addgene full sequence | sequence record 349516 | Addgene NGS Result
CGGTGCGGGCCTCTTCGCTATTACGCCAGATCCTTTTGTTGTTTCCGGGTGTACAATATGGACTTCCTCT
TTTCTGGCAACCAAACCCATACATCGGGATTCCTATAATACCTTCGTTGGTCTCCCTAACATGTAGGTGG
CGGAGGGGAGATATACAATAGAACAGATACCAGACAAGACATAATGGGCTAAACAAGACTACACCAATTA
CACTGCCTCATTGATGGTGGTACATAACGAACTAATACTGTAGCCCTAGACTTGATAGCCATCATCATAT
CGAAGTTTCACTACCCTTTTTCCATTTGCCATCTATTGAAGTAATAATAGGCGCATGCAACTTCTTTTCT
TTTTTTTTCTTTTCTCTCTCCCCCGTTGTTGTCTCACCATATCCGCAATGACAAAAAAATGATGGAAGAC
ACTAAAGGAAAAAATTAACGACAAAGACAGCACCAACAGATGTCGTTGTTCCAGAGCTGATGAGGGGTAT
CTCGAAGCACACGAAACTTTTTCCTTCCTTCATTCACGCACACTACTCTCTAATGAGCAACGGTATACGG
CCTTCCTTCCAGTTACTTGAATTTGAAATAAAAAAAAGTTTGCTGTCTTGCTATCAAGTATAAATAGACC
TGCAATTATTAATCTTTTGTTTCCTCGTCATTGTTCTCGTTCCCTTTCTTCCTTGTTTCTTTTTCTGCAC
AATATTTCAAGCTATACCAAGCATACAATCAACTCCAAGCTTGAAGCAAGCCTCCTGAAAGATGAAGCTA
CTGTCTTCTATCGAACAAGCATGCGATATTTGCCGACTTAAAAAGCTCAAGTGCTCCAAAGAAAAACCGA
AGTGCGCCAAGTGTCTGAAGAACAACTGGGAGTGTCGCTACTCTCCCAAAACCAAAAGGTCTCCGCTGAC
TAGGGCACATCTGACAGAAGTGGAATCAAGGCTAGAAAGACTGGAACAGCTATTTCTACTGATTTTTCCT
CGAGAAGACCTTGACATGATTTTGAAAATGGATTCTTTACAGGATATAAAAGCATTGTTAACAGGATTAT
TTGTACAAGATAATGTGAATAAAGATGCCGTCACAGATAGATTGGCTTCAGTGGAGACTGATATGCCTCT
AACATTGAGACAGCATAGAATAAGTGCGACATCATCATCGGAAGAGAGTAGTAACAAAGGTCAAAGACAG
TTGACTGTATCGCCGGAATTTGTAATACGACTCACTATAGGGCGAGCCGCCATCATGGAGGAGCAGAAGC
TGATCTCAGAGGAGGACCTGCATATGGCCATGGAGGCCGAATTCCAGCAGAAAATTGTGATCAAAGTGAG
CATGCCGTGCGAGAAAAGCCGCAGCAAAGCCATGGCACTGGTGGCACGTGCCAGCGGTGTGAATAGCATG
GAAGTGACCGGCGATGGCAAAGATCGCCTGCAGGTGGTGGGTGATGGTGTTGATCCTGTTTGCCTGGTGG
CCTGTCTGCGTCGCAAAATCGGCTATGCCGAAATCGTGCAGGTGGAAGAAGTTAAGGACAAAAAACCGGA
AGAAAAATAAGGATCCGTCGACCTGCAGCGGCCGCATAACTAGCATAACCCCTTGGGGCCTCTAAACGGG
TCTTGAGGGGTTTTTTGCGCGCTTGCAGCCAAGCTAATTCCGGGCGAATTTCTTATGATTTATGATTTTT
ATTATTAAATAAGTTATAAAAAAAATAAGTGTATACAAATTTTAAAGTGACTCTTAGGTTTTAAAACGAA
AATTCTTATTCTTGAGTAACTCTTTCCTGTAGGTCAGGTTGCTTTCTCAGGTATAGCATGAGGTCGCTCT
TATTGACCACACCTCTACCGGCATGCAAGCTTGGCGTAATCATGGTCATAGCTGTTTCCTGTGTGAAATT
GTTATCCGCTCACAATTCCACACAACATACGAGCCGGAAGCATAAAGTGTAAAGCCTGGGGTGCCTAATG
AGTGAGCTAACTCACATTAATTGCGTTGCGCTCACTGCCCGCTTTCCAGTCGGGAAACCTGTCGTGCCAG
CTGCATTAATGAATCGGCCAACGCGCGGGGAGAGGCGGTTTGCGTATTGGGCGCTCTTCCGCTTCCTCGC
TCACTGACTCGCTGCGCTCGGTCGTTCGGCTGCGGCGAGCGGTATCAGCTCACTCAAAGGCGGTAATACG
GTTATCCACAGAATCAGGGGATAACGCAGGAAAGAACATGTGAGCAAAAGGCCAGCAAAAGGCCAGGAAC
CGTAAAAAGGCCGCGTTGCTGGCGTTTTTCCATAGGCTCCGCCCCCCTGACGAGCATCACAAAAATCGAC
GCTCAAGTCAGAGGTGGCGAAACCCGACAGGACTATAAAGATACCAGGCGTTTCCCCCTGGAAGCTCCCT
CGTGCGCTCTCCTGTTCCGACCCTGCCGCTTACCGGATACCTGTCCGCCTTTCTCCCTTCGGGAAGCGTG
GCGCTTTCTCATAGCTCACGCTGTAGGTATCTCAGTTCGGTGTAGGTCGTTCGCTCCAAGCTGGGCTGTG
TGCACGAACCCCCCGTTCAGCCCGACCGCTGCGCCTTATCCGGTAACTATCGTCTTGAGTCCAACCCGGT
AAGACACGACTTATCGCCACTGGCAGCAGCCACTGGTAACAGGATTAGCAGAGCGAGGTATGTAGGCGGT
GCTACAGAGTTCTTGAAGTGGTGGCCTAACTACGGCTACACTAGAAGAACAGTATTTGGTATCTGCGCTC
TGCTGAAGCCAGTTACCTTCGGAAAAAGAGTTGGTAGCTCTTGATCCGGCAAACAAACCACCGCTGGTAG
CGGTGGTTTTTTTGTTTGCAAGCAGCAGATTACGCGCAGAAAAAAAGGATCTCAAGAAGATCCTTTGATC
TTTTCTACGGGGTCTGACGCTCAGTGGAACGAAAACTCACGTTAAGGGATTTTGGTCATGAGATTATCAA
AAAGGATCTTCACCTAGATCCTTTTAAATTAAAAATGAAGTTTTAAATCAATCTAAAGTATATATGAGTA
ACCTGAGGCTATGGCAGGGCCTGCCGCCCCGACGTTGGCTGCGAGCCCTGGGCCTTCACCCGAACTTGGG
GGGTGGGGTGGGGAAAAGGAAGAAACGCGGGCGTATTGGCCCCAATGGGGTCTCGGTGGGGTATCGACAG
AGTGCCAGCCCTGGGACCGAACCCCGCGTTTATGAACAAACGACCCAACACCGTGCGTTTTATTCTGTCT
TTTTATTGCCGTCATAGCGCGGGTTCCTTCCGGTATTGTCTCCTTCCGTGTTTCAGTTAGCCTCCCCCTA
GGGTGGGCGAAGAACTCCAGCATGAGATCCCCGCGCTGGAGGATCATCCAGCCGGCGTCCCGGAAAACGA
TTCCGAAGCCCAACCTTTCATAGAAGGCGGCGGTGGAATCGAAATCTCGTGATGGCAGGTTGGGCGTCGC
TTGGTCGGTCATTTCGAACCCCAGAGTCCCGCTCAGAAGAACTCGTCAAGAAGGCGATAGAAGGCGATGC
GCTGCGAATCGGGAGCGGCGATACCGTAAAGCACGAGGAAGCGGTCAGCCCATTCGCCGCCAAGCTCTTC
AGCAATATCACGGGTAGCCAACGCTATGTCCTGATAGCGGTCCGCCACACCCAGCCGGCCACAGTCGATG
AATCCAGAAAAGCGGCCATTTTCCACCATGATATTCGGCAAGCAGGCATCGCCATGAGTCACGACGAGAT
CCTCGCCGTCGGGCATGCTCGCCTTGAGCCTGGCGAACAGTTCGGCTGGCGCGAGCCCCTGATGCTCTTC
GTCCAGATCATCCTGATCGACAAGACCGGCTTCCATCCGAGTACGTGCTCGCTCGATGCGATGTTTCGCT
TGGTGGTCGAATGGGCAGGTAGCCGGATCAAGCGTATGCAGCCGCCGCATTGCATCAGCCATGATGGATA
CTTTCTCGGCAGGAGCAAGGTGAGATGACAGGAGATCCTGCCCCGGCACTTCGCCCAATAGCAGCCAGTC
CCTTCCCGCTTCAGTGACAACGTCGAGCACAGCTGCGCAAGGAACGCCCGTCGTGGCCAGCCACGATAGC
CGCGCTGCCTCGTCTTGCAGTTCATTCAGGGCACCGGACAGGTCGGTCTTGACAAAAAGAACCGGGCGCC
CCTGCGCTGACAGCCGGAACACGGCGGCATCAGAGCAGCCGATTGTCTGTTGTGCCCAGTCATAGCCGAA
TAGCCTCTCCACCCAAGCGGCCGGAGAACCTGCGTGCAATCCATCTTGTTCAATCATACTCTTCCTTTTT
CAATATTATTGAAGCATTTATCAGGGTTATTGTCTCATGAGCGGATACATATTTGAATGTATTTAGAAAA
ATAAACAAATAGGGGTTCCGCGCACATTTCCCCGAAAAGTGCCACCTGAACGAAGCATCTGTGCTTCATT
TTGTAGAACAAAAATGCAACGCGAGAGCGCTAATTTTTCAAACAAAGAATCTGAGCTGCATTTTTACAGA
ACAGAAATGCAACGCGAAAGCGCTATTTTACCAACGAAGAATCTGTGCTTCATTTTTGTAAAACAAAAAT
GCAACGCGAGAGCGCTAATTTTTCAAACAAAGAATCTGAGCTGCATTTTTACAGAACAGAAATGCAACGC
GAGAGCGCTATTTTACCAACAAAGAATCTATACTTCTTTTTTGTTCTACAAAAATGCATCCCGAGAGCGC
TATTTTTCTAACAAAGCATCTTAGATTACTTTTTTTCTCCTTTGTGCGCTCTATAATGCAGTCTCTTGAT
AACTTTTTGCACTGTAGGTCCGTTAAGGTTAGAAGAAGGCTACTTTGGTGTCTATTTTCTCTTCCATAAA
AAAAGCCTGACTCCACTTCCCGCGTTTACTGATTACTAGCGAAGCTGCGGGTGCATTTTTTCAAGATAAA
GGCATCCCCGATTATATTCTATACCGATGTGGATTGCGCATACTTTGTGAACAGAAAGTGATAGCGTTGA
TGATTCTTCATTGGTCAGAAAATTATGAACGGTTTCTTCTATTTTGTCTCTATATACTACGTATAGGAAA
TGTTTACATTTTCGTATTGTTTTCGATTCACTCTATGAATAGTTCTTACTACAATTTTTTTGTCTAAAGA
GTAATACTAGAGATAAACATAAAAAATGTAGAGGTCGAGTTTAGATGCAAGTTCAAGGAGCGAAAGGTGG
ATGGGTAGGTTATATAGGGATATAGCACAGAGATATATAGCAAAGAGATACTTTTGAGCAATGTTTGTGG
AAGCGGTATTCGCAATATTTTAGTAGCTCGTTACAGTCCGGTGCGTTTTTGGTTTTTTGAAAGTGCGTCT
TCAGAGCGCTTTTGGTTTTCAAAAGCGCTCTGAAGTTCCTATACTTTCTAGAGAATAGGAACTTCGGAAT
AGGAACTTCAAAGCGTTTCCGAAAACGAGCGCTTCCGAAAATGCAACGCGAGCTGCGCACATACAGCTCA
CTGTTCACGTCGCACCTATATCTGCGTGTTGCCTGTATATATATATACATGAGAAGAACGGCATAGTGCG
TGTTTATGCTTAAATGCGTACTTATATGCGTCTATTTATGTAGGATGAAAGGTAGTCTAGTACCTCCTGT
GATATTATCCCATTCCATGCGGGGTATCGTATGCTTCCTTCAGCACTACCCTTTAGCTGTTCTATATGCT
GCCACTCCTCAATTGGATTAGTCTCATCCTTCAATGCTATCATTTCCTTTGATATTGGATCATACTAAGA
AACCATTATTATCATGACATTAACCTATAAAAATAGGCGTATCACGAGGCCCTTTCGTCTCGCGCGTTTC
GGTGATGACGGTGAAAACCTCTGACACATGCAGCTCCCGGAGACGGTCACAGCTTGTCTGTAAGCGGATG
CCGGGAGCAGACAAGCCCGTCAGGGCGCGTCAGCGGGTGTTGGCGGGTGTCGGGGCTGGCTTAACTATGC
GGCATCAGAGCAGATTGTACTGAGAGTGCACCATAGATCAACGACATTACTATATATATAATATAGGAAG
CATTTAATAGAACAGCATCGTAATATATGTGTACTTTGCAGTTATGACGCCAGATGGCAGTAGTGGAAGA
TATTCTTTATTGAAAAATAGCTTGTCACCTTACGTACAATCTTGATCCGGAGCTTTTCTTTTTTTGCCGA
TTAAGAATTAATTCGGTCGAAAAAAGAAAAGGAGAGGGCCAAGAGGGAGGGCATTGGTGACTATTGAGCA
CGTGAGTATACGTGATTAAGCACACAAAGGCAGCTTGGAGTATGTCTGTTATTAATTTCACAGGTAGTTC
TGGTCCATTGGTGAAAGTTTGCGGCTTGCAGAGCACAGAGGCCGCAGAATGTGCTCTAGATTCCGATGCT
GACTTGCTGGGTATTATATGTGTGCCCAATAGAAAGAGAACAATTGACCCGGTTATTGCAAGGAAAATTT
CAAGTCTTGTAAAAGCATATAAAAATAGTTCAGGCACTCCGAAATACTTGGTTGGCGTGTTTCGTAATCA
ACCTAAGGAGGATGTTTTGGCTCTGGTCAATGATTACGGCATTGATATCGTCCAACTGCATGGAGATGAG
TCGTGGCAAGAATACCAAGAGTTCCTCGGTTTGCCAGTTATTAAAAGACTCGTATTTCCAAAAGACTGCA
ACATACTACTCAGTGCAGCTTCACAGAAACCTCATTCGTTTATTCCCTTGTTTGATTCAGAAGCAGGTGG
GACAGGTGAACTTTTGGATTGGAACTCGATTTCTGACTGGGTTGGAAGGCAAGAGAGCCCCGAAAGCTTA
CATTTTATGTTAGCTGGTGGACTGACGCCAGAAAATGTTGGTGATGCGCTTAGATTAAATGGCGTTATTG
GTGTTGATGTAAGCGGAGGTGTGGAGACAAATGGTGTAAAAGACTCTAACAAAATAGCAAATTTCGTCAA
AAATGCTAAGAAATAGGTTATTACTGAGTAGTATTTATTTAAGTATTGTTTGTGCACTTGCCGATCTATG
CGGTGTGAAATACCGCACAGATGCGTAAGGAGAAAATACCGCATCAGGAAATTGTAAGCGTTAATATTTT
GTTAAAATTCGCGTTAAATTTTTGTTAAATCAGCTCATTTTTTAACCAATAGGCCGAAATCGGCAAAATC
CCTTATAAATCAAAAGAATAGACCGAGATAGGGT
[37 nt withheld, positions 7175-7211]
AAAGAACGTGGACTCCAACGTCAAAGG
[49 nt withheld, positions 7239-7287]
T
[91 nt withheld, positions 7289-7379]
G
[124 nt withheld, positions 7381-7504]
CCATTCGCCATTCAGGCTGCGCAACTGTTGGGAAGGGCGAT
Features (pLannotate 1.2.2; 24 found; start..end, strand, type, name):
     30..734     +  promoter       ADH1 promoter: S. cerevisiae ADH1; promoter for alcohol dehydrogenase 1
    762..1202    +  CDS            GAL4 DNA binding domain: DNA binding domain of the GAL4 transcriptional activator; Saccharomyces cerevisiae GAL4 (truncated)
   1213..1231    +  promoter       T7 promoter: promoter for bacteriophage T7 RNA polymerase
   1311..1535    +  CDS            RGA5 (fragment): RGA5R_ORYSJ - Experimental evidence at protein level: Swiss-Prot protein existence level 1. Disease resistance (R) protein that recognizes the AVR-Pia and AVR1-CO39 effector avirulence proteins from M.oryzae. Resistance proteins guard the plant against pathogens that contain an appropriate avirulence protein via an indirect interaction with this avirulence protein. That triggers a defense system including the hypersensitive response, which restricts the pathogen growth. Contribution of RGA4 is required to recognize the effector avirulence proteins AVR-Pia and AVR1-CO39 from M.oryzae (PubMed:21
   1580..1627    +  terminator     T7 terminator: transcription terminator for bacteriophage T7 RNA polymerase
   1654..1841    +  terminator     ADH1 terminator: S. cerevisiae ADH1; transcription terminator for the S. cerevisiae alcohol dehydrogenase 1 (ADH1) gene
   1889..1905    -  protein_bind   lac operator: The lac repressor binds to the lac operator to inhibit transcription in E. coli. This inhibition can be relieved by adding lactose or isopropyl-β-D-thiogalactopyranoside (IPTG). lac repressor encoded by lacI
   1913..1943    -  promoter       lac promoter: promoter for the E. coli lac operon
   1958..1979    -  protein_bind   CAP binding site: CAP binding activates transcription in the presence of cAMP. E. coli catabolite activator protein
   1992..2084    -  CDS            lacI (fragment): lac repressor; lacI; The lac repressor binds to the lac operator to inhibit transcription in E. coli. This inhibition can be relieved by adding lactose or isopropyl-β-D-thiogalactopyranoside (IPTG).
   2267..2855    -  rep_origin     ori: high-copy-number ColE1/pMB1/pBR322/pUC origin of replication
   3077..3093    +  polyA_signal   bGH poly(A) signal (fragment): bovine growth hormone polyadenylation signal
   3184..3231    -  polyA_signal   HSV TK poly(A) signal: herpes simplex virus thymidine kinase polyadenylation signal (Cole and Stacy, 1985)
   3290..3442    -  CDS            ble (fragment): BLE_KLEPN - Experimental evidence at protein level: Swiss-Prot protein existence level 1. Binding protein with a strong affinity to the bleomycin family of antibiotics. Binds to CL990; an antimitotic-antibiotic compound. From Klebsiella pneumoniae.
   3463..4257    -  CDS            NeoR/KanR: aminoglycoside phosphotransferase from Tn5; aph(3')-II (or nptII); confers resistance to neomycin, kanamycin, and G418 (Geneticin®)
   4258..4362    -  promoter       AmpR promoter: bla
   4389..5731    -  rep_origin     2μ ori: yeast 2μ plasmid origin of replication
   5799..5834    +  CDS            rop (fragment): Rop protein, which maintains plasmids at low copy number; rop
   5936..5985    +  misc_feature   bom (fragment): basis of mobility region from pBR322
   6124..6271    +  promoter       TRP1 promoter: S. cerevisiae TRP1
   6272..6946    +  CDS            TRP1: phosphoribosylanthranilate isomerase, required for tryptophan biosynthesis; S. cerevisiae TRP1; yeast auxotrophic marker
   6997..7048    +  misc_feature   bom (fragment): basis of mobility region from pBR322
   7076..7504    -  rep_origin     f1 ori (sequence partly withheld): f1 bacteriophage origin of replication; arrow indicates direction of (+) strand synthesis
   7508..29      -  CDS            lacZα (fragment) (across the origin): LacZα fragment of β-galactosidase; lacZ fragment
