[The description below was written by a language model from this plasmid's Addgene catalogue record and pLannotate feature annotations shown in this document.]
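Description:
pTL247 is a yeast two-hybrid bait plasmid built on the pGBKT7 backbone, carrying OsaHIP20, an insert from rice (Oryza sativa). It is a 7,545 nt shuttle vector. In E. coli it replicates at high copy from a ColE1/pUC-type origin and is selected with kanamycin through a Tn5 aminoglycoside phosphotransferase gene driven by the AmpR (bla) promoter. In Saccharomyces cerevisiae it is maintained episomally by the 2μ origin and selected by complementation of tryptophan auxotrophy with the TRP1 marker under its own promoter. An f1 origin and several small remnants of earlier vectors (lac promoter/operator, fragments of lacI, lacZα, rop, bom and ble) are also annotated but play no evident role in the construct's function.

The expression cassette uses the constitutive yeast ADH1 promoter to drive the GAL4 DNA-binding domain, followed by a T7 promoter, the insert region, a T7 terminator and the ADH1 terminator. In this arrangement the insert is normally expressed as a fusion to the GAL4 DNA-binding domain, so that interaction with a prey protein fused to an activation domain reconstitutes a transcriptional activator and switches on reporter genes. The T7 promoter additionally permits in vitro transcription of the insert.

The automated annotation labels a 225 nt segment in the insert position as a fragment of the rice resistance protein RGA5. This most likely reflects sequence similarity between OsaHIP20 and part of RGA5 rather than a different insert, although the record does not resolve this. The associated publication concerns host-target binding by a conserved effector of the blast fungus, consistent with use of this plasmid to test effector–host protein interactions. The cloning method is not stated.
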