Addgene plasmid #168363: pTL247
Purpose: pGBKT7 yeast two-hybrid plasmid
Depositing lab: Sophien Kamoun. Depositing organization: Sainsbury Laboratory, Norwich. Publication: A single amino acid polymorphism in a conserved effector of the multihost blast fungus pathogen expands host-target binding spectrum. Bentham AR, Petit-Houdenot Y, Win J, Chuma I, Terauchi R, Banfield MJ, Kamoun S, Langner T. PLoS Pathog. 2021 Nov 10;17(11):e1009957. doi: 10.1371/journal.ppat.1009957. eCollection 2021 Nov. PubMed 34758051.
Backbone
  Vector backbone: pGBKT7
  Vector type: Yeast Expression
Growth in bacteria
  Bacterial resistance: Kanamycin, 50 μg/mL
  Growth temperature: 37°C
  Growth strain: DH5alpha
  Copy number: High Copy
Gene/Insert
  Gene/Insert name: OsaHIP20
  Species: Oryza sativa
  Cloning method: Unknown
Terms and licenses: Academic/Nonprofit Terms; Industry Terms: Not Available to Industry
How to cite: pTL247 was a gift from Sophien Kamoun (Addgene plasmid # 168363 ; http://n2t.net/addgene:168363 ; RRID:Addgene_168363)
