>Addgene plasmid #168363 | pTL247 | depositor partial sequence | sequence record 326463 | insert
GAATTCCAGCAGAAAATTGTGATCAAAGTGAGCATGCCGTGCGAGAAAAGCCGCAGCAAAGCCATGGCAC
TGGTGGCACGTGCCAGCGGTGTGAATAGCATGGAAGTGACCGGCGATGGCAAAGATCGCCTGCAGGTGGT
GGGTGATGGTGTTGATCCTGTTTGCCTGGTGGCCTGTCTGCGTCGCAAAATCGGCTATGCCGAAATCGTG
CAGGTGGAAGAAGTTAAGGACAAAAAACCGGAAGAAAAATAAGGATCC
